Addgene plasmid #16439: pCMV-Neo-Bam p53 R273H
Depositing lab: Bert Vogelstein. Depositing organization: Johns Hopkins University and School of Medicine. Publication: Suppression of human colorectal carcinoma cell growth by wild-type p53. Baker SJ, Markowitz S, Fearon ER, Willson JK, Vogelstein B. Science. 1990 Aug 24. 249(4971):912-5. 10.1126/science.2144057 PubMed 2144057.
Backbone
  Vector backbone: pCMV-Neo-Bam
  Backbone manufacturer: Vogelstein Lab
  Backbone size w/o insert (bp): 6600
  Vector type: Mammalian Expression
  Selectable markers: Neomycin (select with G418)
Growth in bacteria
  Bacterial resistance: Ampicillin, 100 μg/mL
  Growth temperature: 37°C
  Growth strain: DH5alpha
  Copy number: Unknown
Gene/Insert
  Gene/Insert name: p53 R273H (alt name: p53)
  Species: H. sapiens (human)
  Insert size (bp): 1300
  Mutation: R273H
  Entrez Gene: TP53 (a.k.a. BCC7, BMFS5, LFS1, P53, TRP53)
  Cloning method: Restriction Enzyme; 5′ cloning site EcoRI (not destroyed); 3′ cloning site EcoRI (not destroyed)
  Sequencing primers: 5′ Bglob-intron-F; 3′ Bglob-pA-R
Terms and licenses: Academic/Nonprofit Terms; Industry Terms: Not Available to Industry
Depositor comments: Note that there are multiple EcoRI sites in this plasmid besides those used for cloning.
How to cite: pCMV-Neo-Bam p53 R273H was a gift from Bert Vogelstein (Addgene plasmid # 16439 ; http://n2t.net/addgene:16439 ; RRID:Addgene_16439)
