[The description below was written by a language model from this plasmid's Addgene catalogue record and pLannotate feature annotations shown in this document.]
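Description:
pCMV-Neo-Bam p53 R273H is a mammalian expression plasmid that carries a human TP53 cDNA with the R273H substitution in the pCMV-Neo-Bam backbone. The sequenced record is about 7.8 kb, consistent with a roughly 6.6 kb backbone plus a roughly 1.3 kb insert. In bacteria it is maintained through a high-copy ColE1/pUC-type origin and selected with ampicillin via the β-lactamase gene. The feature table also picks up short remnants of lacI, lacZα, rop, the pBR322 bom region, a lac promoter/operator and a Tn5 transposase fragment. These appear to be leftovers from the vector's construction rather than functional parts.

The p53 coding sequence is driven by the human cytomegalovirus immediate-early enhancer and promoter, followed by a rabbit β-globin intron, which generally improves processing and expression of cDNA transcripts. Downstream of the insert lie a short β-globin exon fragment and the rabbit β-globin polyadenylation signal, which terminates the message. No epitope tag or reporter is annotated. The insert was cloned between EcoRI sites that remain intact, and the depositor notes that further EcoRI sites exist elsewhere in the plasmid, so this enzyme will not cleanly release the insert alone. A separate cassette places the Tn5-derived neo gene under the HSV thymidine kinase promoter with the HSV TK poly(A) signal. This cassette allows G418 selection of stably transfected cells.

The associated publication examined suppression of human colorectal carcinoma cell growth by wild-type p53. That context suggests the construct serves as a mutant counterpart for comparing p53 variants in transfection and colony-formation experiments, though the record does not state its purpose explicitly.
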