Features (pLannotate 1.2.2; 22 found; start..end, strand, type, name):
     88..467     +  enhancer       CMV enhancer: human cytomegalovirus immediate early enhancer
    468..671     +  promoter       CMV promoter: human cytomegalovirus (CMV) immediate early promoter
    783..1355    +  intron         β-globin intron: intron from rabbit β-globin gene
   1485..2666    +  CDS            p53: human tumor suppressor protein that is often mutated in cancers; Homo sapiens TP53; responds to cellular stresses to regulate the expression of target genes
   2735..2827    +  CDS            HBB (fragment): HBB_PONPY - Experimental evidence at transcript level: Swiss-Prot protein existence level 2. Involved in oxygen transport from the lung to the various peripheral tissues. From Pongo pygmaeus (Bornean orangutan).
   2898..2953    +  polyA_signal   β-globin poly(A) signal: rabbit β-globin polyadenylation signal (Gil and Proudfoot, 1987)
   3335..3351    -  protein_bind   lac operator: The lac repressor binds to the lac operator to inhibit transcription in E. coli. This inhibition can be relieved by adding lactose or isopropyl-β-D-thiogalactopyranoside (IPTG). lac repressor encoded by lacI
   3359..3389    -  promoter       lac promoter: promoter for the E. coli lac operon
   3404..3425    -  protein_bind   CAP binding site: CAP binding activates transcription in the presence of cAMP. E. coli catabolite activator protein
   3438..3530    -  CDS            lacI (fragment): lac repressor; lacI; The lac repressor binds to the lac operator to inhibit transcription in E. coli. This inhibition can be relieved by adding lactose or isopropyl-β-D-thiogalactopyranoside (IPTG).
   3713..4301    -  rep_origin     ori: high-copy-number ColE1/pMB1/pBR322/pUC origin of replication
   4472..5332    -  CDS            AmpR: β-lactamase; bla; confers resistance to ampicillin, carbenicillin, and related antibiotics
   5333..5437    -  promoter       AmpR promoter: bla
   5532..5567    +  CDS            rop (fragment): Rop protein, which maintains plasmids at low copy number; rop
   5669..5768    +  misc_feature   bom (fragment): basis of mobility region from pBR322
   5774..5928    -  CDS            lacZα (fragment): LacZα fragment of β-galactosidase; lacZ fragment
   5932..6255    +  CDS            tnpA (fragment): TN5P_ECOLX - Also known as tnp. Experimental evidence at protein level: Swiss-Prot protein existence level 1. Mediates transposition of transposon Tn5 by a 'cut and paste' mechanism. First, the monomeric transposase binds the 19 bp inverted DNA repeats flanking the transposon. Then, dimerization of the DNA- bound transposase creates a synaptic DNA complex. After nicking of the first DNA strand, excision of the transposon proceeds through a series of intermediates. The transposase then mediates the insertion of the transposon at a new site by strand transfer. The activity of the wild- type tran
   6338..6483    +  promoter       HSV TK promoter: herpes simplex virus thymidine kinase promoter
   6540..7331    +  CDS            neo: KKA2_KLEPN - Also known as kan, nptII. Experimental evidence at protein level: Swiss-Prot protein existence level 1. Resistance to kanamycin, neomycin, paromomycin, ribostamycin, butirosin and gentamicin B. From Klebsiella pneumoniae.
   7355..7510    +  CDS            ble (fragment): BLE_KLEPN - Experimental evidence at protein level: Swiss-Prot protein existence level 1. Binding protein with a strong affinity to the bleomycin family of antibiotics. Binds to CL990; an antimitotic-antibiotic compound. From Klebsiella pneumoniae.
   7572..7619    +  polyA_signal   HSV TK poly(A) signal: herpes simplex virus thymidine kinase polyadenylation signal (Cole and Stacy, 1985)
   7710..7726    -  polyA_signal   bGH poly(A) signal (fragment): bovine growth hormone polyadenylation signal
>Addgene plasmid #16439 | pCMV-Neo-Bam p53 R273H | addgene full sequence | sequence record 237943 | Addgene NGS Result
CTAGAGAGCTTGGCCCATTGCATACGTTGTATCCATATCATAATATGTACATTTATATTGGCTCATGTCC
AACATTACCGCCATGTTGACATTGATTATTGACTAGTTATTAATAGTAATCAATTACGGGGTCATTAGTT
CATAGCCCATATATGGAGTTCCGCGTTACATAACTTACGGTAAATGGCCCGCCTGGCTGACCGCCCAACG
ACCCCCGCCCATTGACGTCAATAATGACGTATGTTCCCATAGTAACGCCAATAGGGACTTTCCATTGACG
TCAATGGGTGGAGTATTTACGGTAAACTGCCCACTTGGCAGTACATCAAGTGTATCATATGCCAAGTACG
CCCCCTATTGACGTCAATGACGGTAAATGGCCCGCCTGGCATTATGCCCAGTACATGACCTTATGGGACT
TTCCTACTTGGCAGTACATCTACGTATTAGTCATCGCTATTACCATGGTGATGCGGTTTTGGCAGTACAT
CAATGGGCGTGGATAGCGGTTTGACTCACGGGGATTTCCAAGTCTCCACCCCATTGACGTCAATGGGAGT
TTGTTTTGGCACCAAAATCAACGGGACTTTCCAAAATGTCGTAACAACTCCGCCCCATTGACGCAAATGG
GCGGTAGGCGTGTACGGTGGGAGGTCTATATAAGCAGAGCTCGTTTAGTGAACCGTCAGATCGCCTGGAG
ACGCCATCCACGCTGTTTTGACCTCCATAGAAGACACCGGGACCGATCCAGCCTCCGGTCGACCGATCCT
GAGAACTTCAGGGTGAGTTTGGGGACCCTTGATTGTTCTTTCTTTTTCGCTATTGTAAAATTCATGTTAT
ATGGAGGGGGCAAAGTTTTCAGGGTGTTGTTTAGAATGGGAAGATGTCCCTTGTATCACCATGGACCCTC
ATGATAATTTTGTTTCTTTCACTTTCTACTCTGTTGACAACCATTGTCTCCTCTTATTTTCTTTTCATTT
TCTGTAACTTTTTCGTTAAACTTTAGCTTGCATTTGTAACGAATTTTTAAATTCACTTTTGTTTATTTGT
CAGATTGTAAGTACTTTCTCTAATCACTTTTTTTTCAAGGCAATCAGGGTATATTATATTGTACTTCAGC
ACAGTTTTAGAGAACAATTGTTATAATTAAATGATAAGGTAGAATATTTCTGCATATAAATTCTGGCTGG
CGTGGAAATATTCTTATTGGTAGAAACAACTACACCCTGGTCATCATCCTGCCTTTCTCTTTATGGTTAC
AATGATATACACTGTTTGAGATGAGGATAAAATACTCTGAGTCCAAACCGGGCCCCTCTGCTAACCATGT
TCATGCCTTCTTCTCTTTCCTACAGCTCCTGGGCAACGTGCTGGTTGTTGTGCTGTCTCATCATTTTGGC
AAAGAATTCCTCGACGGATCCGAATTCCACGACGGTGACACGCTTCCCTGGATTGGCAGCCAGACTGCCT
TCCGGGTCACTGCCATGGAGGAGCCGCAGTCAGATCCTAGCGTCGAGCCCCCTCTGAGTCAGGAAACATT
TTCAGACCTATGGAAACTACTTCCTGAAAACAACGTTCTGTCCCCCTTGCCGTCCCAAGCAATGGATGAT
TTGATGCTGTCCCCGGACGATATTGAACAATGGTTCACTGAAGACCCAGGTCCAGATGAAGCTCCCAGAA
TGCCAGAGGCTGCTCCCCGCGTGGCCCCTGCACCAGCAGCTCCTACACCGGCGGCCCCTGCACCAGCCCC
CTCCTGGCCCCTGTCATCTTCTGTCCCTTCCCAGAAAACCTACCAGGGCAGCTACGGTTTCCGTCTGGGC
TTCTTGCATTCTGGGACAGCCAAGTCTGTGACTTGCACGTACTCCCCTGCCCTCAACAAGATGTTTTGCC
AACTGGCCAAGACCTGCCCTGTGCAGCTGTGGGTTGATTCCACACCCCCGCCCGGCACCCGCGTCCGCGC
CATGGCCATCTACAAGCAGTCACAGCACATGACGGAGGTTGTGAGGCGCTGCCCCCACCATGAGCGCTGC
TCAGATAGCGATGGTCTGGCCCCTCCTCAGCATCTTATCCGAGTGGAAGGAAATTTGCGTGTGGAGTATT
TGGATGACAGAAACACTTTTCGACATAGTGTGGTGGTGCCCTATGAGCCGCCTGAGGTTGGCTCTGACTG
TACCACCATCCACTACAACTACATGTGTAACAGTTCCTGCATGGGCGGCATGAACCGGAGGCCCATCCTC
ACCATCATCACACTGGAAGACTCCAGTGGTAATCTACTGGGACGGAACAGCTTTGAGGTGCATGTTTGTG
CCTGTCCTGGGAGAGACCGGCGCACAGAGGAAGAGAATCTCCGCAAGAAAGGGGAGCCTCACCACGAGCT
GCCCCCAGGGAGCACTAAGCGAGCACTGTCCAACAACACCAGCTCCTCTCCCCAGCCAAAGAAGAAACCA
CTGGATGGAGAATATTTCACCCTTCAGATCCGTGGGCGTGAGCGCTTCGAGATGTTCCGAGAGCTGAATG
AGGCCTTGGAACTCAAGGATGCCCAGGCTGGGAAGGAGCCAGGGGGGAGCAGGGCTCACTCCAGCCACCT
GAAGTCCAAAAAGGGTCAGTCTACCTCCCGCCATAAAAAACTCATGTTCAAGACAGAAGGGCCTGACTCA
GACTGACATTCTCCACTTCTTGTTCCCCACTGACAGCCTCCCACCCCCATCTCTCCCTCCCCTGCCATTT
TGAATTCGGATCCGTCGAGGAATTCACTCCTCAGGTGCAGGCTGCCTATCAGAAGGTGGTGGCTGGTGTG
GCCAATGCCCTGGCTCACAAATACCACTGAGATCTTTTTCCCTCTGCCAAAAATTATGGGGACATCATGA
AGCCCCTTGAGCATCTGACTTCTGGCTAATAAAGGAAATTTATTTTCATTGCAATAGTGTGTTGGAATTT
TTTGTGTCTCTCACTCGGAAGGACATATGGGAGGGCAAATCATTTAAAACATCAGAATGAGTATTTGGTT
TAGAGTTTGGCAACATATGCCCATATGCTGGCTGCCATGAACAAAGGTTGGCTATAAAGAGGTCATCAGT
ATATGAAACAGCCCCCTGCTGTCCATTCCTTATTCCATAGAAAAGCCTTGACTTGAGGTTAGATTTTTTT
TATATTTTGTTTTGTGTTATTTTTTTCTTTAACATCCCTAAAATTTTCCTTACATGTTTTACTAGCCAGA
TTTTTCCTCCTCTCCTGACTACTCCCAGTCATAGCTGTCCCTCTTCTCTTATGGAGATCCCTCGACGGAT
CGGCCGCAATTCGTAATCATGTCATAGCTGTTTCCTGTGTGAAATTGTTATCCGCTCACAATTCCACACA
ACATACGAGCCGGAAGCATAAAGTGTAAAGCCTGGGGTGCCTAATGAGTGAGCTAACTCACATTAATTGC
GTTGCGCTCACTGCCCGCTTTCCAGTCGGGAAACCTGTCGTGCCAGCTGCATTAATGAATCGGCCAACGC
GCGGGGAGAGGCGGTTTGCGTATTGGGCGCTCTTCCGCTTCCTCGCTCACTGACTCGCTGCGCTCGGTCG
TTCGGCTGCGGCGAGCGGTATCAGCTCACTCAAAGGCGGTAATACGGTTATCCACAGAATCAGGGGATAA
CGCAGGAAAGAACATGTGAGCAAAAGGCCAGCAAAAGGCCAGGAACCGTAAAAAGGCCGCGTTGCTGGCG
TTTTTCCATAGGCTCCGCCCCCCTGACGAGCATCACAAAAATCGACGCTCAAGTCAGAGGTGGCGAAACC
CGACAGGACTATAAAGATACCAGGCGTTTCCCCCTGGAAGCTCCCTCGTGCGCTCTCCTGTTCCGACCCT
GCCGCTTACCGGATACCTGTCCGCCTTTCTCCCTTCGGGAAGCGTGGCGCTTTCTCATAGCTCACGCTGT
AGGTATCTCAGTTCGGTGTAGGTCGTTCGCTCCAAGCTGGGCTGTGTGCACGAACCCCCCGTTCAGCCCG
ACCGCTGCGCCTTATCCGGTAACTATCGTCTTGAGTCCAACCCGGTAAGACACGACTTATCGCCACTGGC
AGCAGCCACTGGTAACAGGATTAGCAGAGCGAGGTATGTAGGCGGTGCTACAGAGTTCTTGAAGTGGTGG
CCTAACTACGGCTACACTAGAAGAACAGTATTTGGTATCTGCGCTCTGCTGAAGCCAGTTACCTTCGGAA
AAAGAGTTGGTAGCTCTTGATCCGGCAAACAAACCACCGCTGGTAGCGGTGGTTTTTTTGTTTGCAAGCA
GCAGATTACGCGCAGAAAAAAAGGATCTCAAGAAGATCCTTTGATCTTTTCTACGGGGTCTGACGCTCAG
TGGAACGAAAACTCACGTTAAGGGATTTTGGTCATGAGATTATCAAAAAGGATCTTCACCTAGATCCTTT
TAAATTAAAAATGAAGTTTTAAATCAATCTAAAGTATATATGAGTAAACTTGGTCTGACAGTTACCAATG
CTTAATCAGTGAGGCACCTATCTCAGCGATCTGTCTATTTCGTTCATCCATAGTTGCCTGACTCCCCGTC
GTGTAGATAACTACGATACGGGAGGGCTTACCATCTGGCCCCAGTGCTGCAATGATACCGCGAGACCCAC
GCTCACCGGCTCCAGATTTATCAGCAATAAACCAGCCAGCCGGAAGGGCCGAGCGCAGAAGTGGTCCTGC
AACTTTATCCGCCTCCATCCAGTCTATTAATTGTTGCCGGGAAGCTAGAGTAAGTAGTTCGCCAGTTAAT
AGTTTGCGCAACGTTGTTGCCATTGCTACAGGCATCGTGGTGTCACGCTCGTCGTTTGGTATGGCTTCAT
TCAGCTCCGGTTCCCAACGATCAAGGCGAGTTACATGATCCCCCATGTTGTGCAAAAAAGCGGTTAGCTC
CTTCGGTCCTCCGATCGTTGTCAGAAGTAAGTTGGCCGCAGTGTTATCACTCATGGTTATGGCAGCACTG
CATAATTCTCTTACTGTCATGCCATCCGTAAGATGCTTTTCTGTGACTGGTGAGTACTCAACCAAGTCAT
TCTGAGAATAGTGTATGCGGCGACCGAGTTGCTCTTGCCCGGCGTCAATACGGGATAATACCGCGCCACA
TAGCAGAACTTTAAAAGTGCTCATCATTGGAAAACGTTCTTCGGGGCGAAAACTCTCAAGGATCTTACCG
CTGTTGAGATCCAGTTCGATGTAACCCACTCGTGCACCCAACTGATCTTCAGCATCTTTTACTTTCACCA
GCGTTTCTGGGTGAGCAAAAACAGGAAGGCAAAATGCCGCAAAAAAGGGAATAAGGGCGACACGGAAATG
TTGAATACTCATACTCTTCCTTTTTCAATATTATTGAAGCATTTATCAGGGTTATTGTCTCATGAGCGGA
TACATATTTGAATGTATTTAGAAAAATAAACAAATAGGGGTTCCGCGCACATTTCCCCGAAAAGTGCCAC
CTGACGTCTAAGAAACCATTATTATCATGACATTAACCTATAAAAATAGGCGTATCACGAGGCCCTTTCG
TCTCGCGCGTTTCGGTGATGACGGTGAAAACCTCTGACACATGCAGCTCCCGGAGACGGTCACAGCTTGT
CTGTAAGCGGATGCCGGGAGCAGACAAGCCCGTCAGGGCGCGTCAGCGGGTGTTGGCGGGTGTCGGGGCT
GGCTTAACTATGCGGCATCAGAGCAGATTGTACTGAGAGTGCACCATATGCGGTGTGAAATACCGCACAG
ATGCGTAAGGAGAAAATACCGCATCAGGCGCCATTCGCCATTCAGGCTGCGCAACTGTTGGGAAGGGCGA
TCGGTGCGGGCCTCTTCGCTATTACGCCAGCTGGCGAAAGGGGGATGTGCTGCAAGGCGATTAAGTTGGG
TAACGCCAGGGTTTTCCCAGTCACGACGTTGTAAAACGACGGCCAGTGCCAAGCTTCACGCTGCCGCAAG
CACTCAGGGCGCAAGGGCTGCTAAAGGAAGCGGAACACGTAGAAAGCCAGTCCGCAGAAACGGTGCTGAC
CCCGGATGAATGTCAGCTACTGGGCTATCTGGACAAGGGAAAACGCAAGCGCAAAGAGAAAGCAGGTAGC
TTGCAGTGGGCTTACATGGCGATAGCTAGACTGGGCGGTTTTATGGACAGCAAGCGAACCGGAATTGCCA
GCTGGGGCGCCCTCTGGTAAGGTTGGGAAGCCCTGCAAAGTAAACTGGATGGCTTTCTTGCCGCCAAGGA
TCTGATGGCGCAGGGGATCAAGATCCTGCTTCATCCCCGTGGCCCGTTGCTCGCGTTTGCTGGCGGTGTC
CCCGGAAGAAATATATTTGCATGTCTTTAGTTCTATGATGACACAAACCCCGCCCAGCGTCTTGTCATTG
GCGAATTCGAACACGCAGATGCAGTCGGGGCGGCGCGGTCCCAGGTCCACTTCGCATATTAAGGTGACGC
GTGTGGCCTCGAACACCGAGCGACCCTGCAGCGACCCGCTTAACAGCGTCAACAGCGTGCCGCAGATCTG
ATCAAGAGACAGGATGAGGATCGTTTCGCATGATTGAACAAGATGGATTGCACGCAGGTTCTCCGGCCGC
TTGGGTGGAGAGGCTATTCGGCTATGACTGGGCACAACAGACAATCGGCTGCTCTGATGCCGCCGTGTTC
CGGCTGTCAGCGCAGGGGCGCCCGGTTCTTTTTGTCAAGACCGACCTGTCCGGTGCCCTGAATGAACTGC
AGGACGAGGCAGCGCGGCTATCGTGGCTGGCCACGACGGGCGTTCCTTGCGCAGCTGTGCTCGACGTTGT
CACTGAAGCGGGAAGGGACTGGCTGCTATTGGGCGAAGTGCCGGGGCAGGATCTCCTGTCATCTCACCTT
GCTCCTGCCGAGAAAGTATCCATCATGGCTGATGCAATGCGGCGGCTGCATACGCTTGATCCGGCTACCT
GCCCATTCGACCACCAAGCGAAACATCGCATCGAGCGAGCACGTACTCGGATGGAAGCCGGTCTTGTCGA
TCAGGATGATCTGGACGAAGAGCATCAGGGGCTCGCGCCAGCCGAACTGTTCGCCAGGCTCAAGGCGCGC
ATGCCCGACGGCGAGGATCTCGTCGTGACCCATGGCGATGCCTGCTTGCCGAATATCATGGTGGAAAATG
GCCGCTTTTCTGGATTCATCGACTGTGGCCGGCTGGGTGTGGCGGACCGCTATCAGGACATAGCGTTGGC
TACCCGTGATATTGCTGAAGAGCTTGGCGGCGAATGGGCTGACCGCTTCCTCGTGCTTTACGGTATCGCC
GCTCCCGATTCGCAGCGCATCGCCTTCTATCGCCTTCTTGACGAGTTCTTCTGAGCGGGACTCTGGGGTT
CGAAATGACCGACCAAGCGACGCCCAACCTGCCATCACGAGATTTCGATTCCACCGCCGCCTTCTATGAA
AGGTTGGGCTTCGGAATCGTTTTCCGGGACGCCGGCTGGATGATCCTCCAGCGCGGGGATCTCATGCTGG
AGTTCTTCGCCCACCCCGGGAGATGGGGGAGGCTAACTGAAACACGGAAGGAGACAATACCGGAAGGAAC
CCGCGCTATGACGGCAATAAAAAGACAGAATAAAACGCACGGTGTTGGGTCGTTTGTTCATAAACGCGGG
GTTCGGTCCCAGGGCTGGCACTCTGTCGATACCCCACCGAGACCCCATTGGGGCCAATACGCCCGCGTTT
CTTCCTTTTCCCCACCCCACCCCCCAAGTTCGGGTGAAGGCCCAGGGCTCGCAGCCAACGTCGGGGCGGC
AAGCCCTGCCATAGCCACGGGCCCCGTGGGTTAGGGACGGCGGATCGCGGCCCT
