>Addgene plasmid #16439 | pCMV-Neo-Bam p53 R273H | addgene partial sequence | sequence record 56911 | Bglob-intron-F 5'-ctggtcatcatcctgccttt-3'
ATATACACTGTTTGAGATGAGGATAAAATACTCTGAGTCCAAACCGGGCCCCTCTGCTAACCATGTTCAT
GCCTTCTTCTCTTTCCTACAGCTCCTGGGCAACGTGCTGGTTGTTGTGCTGTCTCATCATTTTGGCAAAG
AATTCCTCGACGGATCCGAATTCCACGACGGTGACACGCTTCCCTGGATTGGCAGCCAGACTGCCTTCCG
GGTCACTGCCATGGAGGAGCCGCAGTCAGATCCTAGCGTCGAGCCCCCTCTGAGTCAGGAAACATTTTCA
GACCTATGGAAACTACTTCCTGAAAACAACGTTCTGTCCCCCTTGCCGTCCCAAGCAATGGATGATTTGA
TGCTGTCCCCGGACGATATTGAACAATGGTTCACTGAAGACCCAGGTCCAGATGAAGCTCCCAGAATGCC
AGAGGCTGCTCCCCGCGTGGCCCCTGCACCAGCAGCTCCTACACCGGCGGCCCCTGCACCAGCCCCCTCC
TGGCCCCTGTCATCTTCTGTCCCTTCCCAGAAAACCTACCAGGGCAGCTACGGTTTCCGTCTGGGCTTCT
TGCATTCTGGGACAGCCAAGTCTGTGACTTGCACGTACTCCCCTGCCCTCAACAAGATGTTTTGCCAACT
GGCCAAGACCTGCCCTGTGCAGCTGTGGGTTGATTCCACACCCCCGCCCGGCACCCGCGTCCGCGCCATG
GCCATCTACAAGCAGTCACAGCACATGACGGAGGTTGTGAGGCGCTGCCCCCACCATGAGCGCTGCTCAG
ATAGCGATGGTCTGGCCCCTCCTCAGCATCTTATCCGAGTGGAAGGAAATTTGCGTGTGGAGTATTTGGA
TGACAGAAACACTTTTCGACATAGTGTGGTGGTGCCCTATGAGCCGCCTGAGGTTGGCTCTGACTGTACC
ACCATCCACTACAACTACATGTG
