>Addgene plasmid #16439 | pCMV-Neo-Bam p53 R273H | addgene partial sequence | sequence record 56912 | Bglob-pA-R 5'-ttttggcagagggaaaaaga-3'
GGCATTGGCCACACCAGCCACCACCTTCTGATAGGCAGCCTGCACCTGAGGAGTGAATTCCTCGACGGAT
CCGAATTCAAAATGGCAGGGGAGGGAGAGATGGGGGTGGGAGGCTGTCAGTGGGGAACAAGAAGTGGAGA
ATGTCAGTCTGAGTCAGGCCCTTCTGTCTTGAACATGAGTTTTTTATGGCGGGAGGTAGACTGACCCTTT
TTGGACTTCAGGTGGCTGGAGTGAGCCCTGCTCCCCCCTGGCTCCTTCCCAGCCTGGGCATCCTTGAGTT
CCAAGGCCTCATTCAGCTCTCGGAACATCTCGAAGCGCTCACGCCCACGGATCTGAAGGGTGAAATATTC
TCCATCCAGTGGTTTCTTCTTTGGCTGGGGAGAGGAGCTGGTGTTGTTGGACAGTGCTCGCTTAGTGCTC
CCTGGGGGCAGCTCGTGGTGAGGCTCCCCTTTCTTGCGGAGATTCTCTTCCTCTGTGCGCCGGTCTCTCC
CAGGACAGGCACAAACATGCACCTCAAAGCTGTTCCGTCCCAGTAGATTACCACTGGAGTCTTCCAGTGT
GATGATGGTGAGGATGGGCCTCCGGTTCATGCCGCCCATGCAGGAACTGTTACACATGTAGTTGTAGTGG
ATGGTGGTACAGTCAGAGCCAACCTCAGGCGGCTCATAGGGCACCACCACACTATGTCGAAAAGTGTTTC
TGTCATCCAAATACTCCACACGCAAATTTCCTTCCACTCGGATAAGATGCTGAGGAGGGGCCAGACCATC
GCTATCTGAGCAGCGCTCATGGTGGGGGCAGCGCCTCACAACCTCCGTCATGTGCTGTGACTGCTTGTAG
ATGGCC
